Addgene plasmid #244746: CL20_mEGFP_FOidr_194
Purpose: Express mEGFP-tagged intrinsically disordered protein (IDR), FOidr_194, derived from human fusion protein THSD4_LRRC49
Depositing lab: Richard Kriwacki. Depositing organization: St. Jude Children's Research Hospital. Publication: Proteome-wide computational analyses reveal links between protein condensate formation and RNA biology. Maiti S, Tripathi S, Baggett DW, Phillips AH, Park CG, Wang J, Wahiduzzaman, Freyaldenhoven WT, Kinger S, Pioso BJ, Bollinger JC, Somjee R, Lang B, Babu MM, Kriwacki RW. Sci Adv. 2025 Dec 5;11(49):eady1420. doi: 10.1126/sciadv.ady1420. Epub 2025 Dec 3. PubMed 41337585.
Backbone
  Vector backbone: CL20
  Vector type: Mammalian Expression
Growth in bacteria
  Bacterial resistance: Ampicillin, 100 μg/mL
  Growth temperature: 37°C
  Growth strain: NEB Stable
  Copy number: High Copy
Gene/Insert
  Gene/Insert name: FOidr_194
  Species: H. sapiens (human)
  Mutation: Unmutated
  Tag / fusion protein: monomeric EGFP (N terminal on insert)
  Cloning method: Restriction Enzyme; 5′ cloning site Unknown (unknown if destroyed)
Terms and licenses: Academic/Nonprofit Terms; Industry Terms: Not Available to Industry
Depositor comments: THSD4_LRRC49_1_121
How to cite: CL20_mEGFP_FOidr_194 was a gift from Richard Kriwacki (Addgene plasmid # 244746 ; http://n2t.net/addgene:244746 ; RRID:Addgene_244746)
