[The description below was written by a language model from this plasmid's Addgene catalogue record and pLannotate feature annotations shown in this document.]
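Description:
CL20_mEGFP_FOidr_194 is a 7,443-nt mammalian expression plasmid built on the CL20 backbone. The catalogue lists it only as mammalian expression, but the feature table shows the architecture of an HIV-1-derived, self-inactivating lentiviral transfer vector. In bacteria it is maintained through a high-copy ColE1/pUC-type origin and selected with ampicillin via the β-lactamase gene. The backbone also retains lac promoter/operator remnants and an SV40 origin with an SV40 poly(A) signal.

The viral portion begins with a CMV enhancer joined to a truncated 5' LTR, an arrangement that typically allows Tat-independent transcription of the vector genome in packaging cells. It is followed by the Ψ packaging signal with a partial gag sequence, the cPPT/CTS element, and the Rev response element for Rev-dependent export of the unspliced RNA. The cassette ends in a ΔU3 3' LTR fragment, which inactivates LTR promoter activity after integration, backed by a rabbit β-globin poly(A) signal. Short vif, Rev and nef annotations are residual HIV-1 sequence, not functional genes.

Between the RRE and the 3' LTR, an internal CMV enhancer/promoter drives monomeric EGFP fused to the N terminus of FOidr_194. This insert is an unmutated intrinsically disordered region from the human fusion protein THSD4_LRRC49; the depositor's comment suggests it spans residues 1–121. The annotation detects adjacent THSD4 and LRRC49 fragments; the latter is matched to the mouse orthologue, although the record gives the species as human. No mammalian selection marker is annotated. The plasmid expresses the fluorescently tagged IDR in mammalian cells and comes from a study linking protein condensate formation to RNA biology.
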