Features (pLannotate 1.2.2; 30 found; start..end, strand, type, name):
    199..254     -  polyA_signal   β-globin poly(A) signal: rabbit β-globin polyadenylation signal (Gil and Proudfoot, 1987)
    340..475     -  LTR            3' LTR (ΔU3) (fragment): self-inactivating 3' long terminal repeat (LTR) from HIV-1
    477..545     -  CDS            nef (fragment): NEF_HV1Z2 - Experimental evidence at protein level: Swiss-Prot protein existence level 1. Extracellular Nef protein targets CD4(+) T-lymphocytes for apoptosis by interacting with CXCR4 surface receptors. From Human immunodeficiency virus type 1 group M subtype D (isolate Z2/CDC-Z34) (HIV-1).
    571..780     -  CDS            Lrrc49 (fragment): LRC49_MOUSE - Experimental evidence at protein level: Swiss-Prot protein existence level 1. From Mus musculus (Mouse).
    811..933     -  CDS            THSD4 (fragment): THSD4_HUMAN - Experimental evidence at transcript level: Swiss-Prot protein existence level 2. Promotes FBN1 matrix assembly. Attenuates TGFB signaling, possibly by accelerating the sequestration of large latent complexes of TGFB or active TGFB by FBN1 microfibril assembly, thereby negatively regulating the expression of TGFB regulatory targets, such as POSTN (By similarity). From Homo sapiens (Human).
    976..1692    -  CDS            mEGFP: mEGFP is a basic (constitutively fluorescent) green fluorescent protein published in 2002, derived from Aequorea victoria. It has moderate acid sensitivity.
   1706..1743    -  misc_feature   MCS (fragment): multiple cloning site
   1742..1758    -  promoter       tight TRE promoter (fragment): Tet-responsive promoter PTight, consisting of seven tet operator sequences followed by the minimal CMV promoter
   1774..1977    -  promoter       CMV promoter: human cytomegalovirus (CMV) immediate early promoter
   1978..2281    -  enhancer       CMV enhancer: human cytomegalovirus immediate early enhancer
   2349..2365    -  misc_feature   MCS (fragment): multiple cloning site
   2365..2390    -  CDS            Rev (fragment): human immunodeficiency virus 1 (HIV-1) Rev protein; rev; enhances nuclear export of unspliced and incompletely spliced viral mRNAs
   2767..3000    -  misc_feature   RRE: The Rev response element (RRE) of HIV-1 allows for Rev-dependent mRNA export from the nucleus to the cytoplasm.
   3134..3217    -  CDS            vif (fragment): VIF_HV1BR - Experimental evidence at protein level: Swiss-Prot protein existence level 1. Counteracts the innate antiviral activity of host APOBEC3F and APOBEC3G. Forms a complex with host APOBEC3F and APOBEC3G thus preventing the entry of these lethally hypermutating enzymes into progeny virions. Recruits an active E3 ubiquitin ligase complex composed of elongin BC, CUL5, and RBX2 to induce polyubiquitination of APOBEC3G and APOBEC3F. In turn, they are directed to the 26S proteasome for degradation. Vif interaction with APOBEC3G also blocks its cytidine deaminase activity in a proteasome-inde
   3360..3477    -  misc_feature   cPPT/CTS: central polypurine tract and central termination sequence of HIV-1
   3626..3985    -  CDS            HIV-1 gag (fragment): gag protein from human immunodeficiency virus 1; gag
   3969..4094    -  misc_feature   HIV-1 Ψ: packaging signal of human immunodeficiency virus type 1
   4141..4398    -  LTR            5' LTR (truncated): truncated 5' long terminal repeat (LTR) from HIV-1
   4400..4779    -  enhancer       CMV enhancer: human cytomegalovirus immediate early enhancer
   4810..4914    +  promoter       AmpR promoter: bla
   4915..5775    +  CDS            AmpR: β-lactamase; bla; confers resistance to ampicillin, carbenicillin, and related antibiotics
   5946..6534    +  rep_origin     ori: high-copy-number ColE1/pMB1/pBR322/pUC origin of replication
   6717..6771    +  CDS            lacI (fragment): lac repressor; lacI; The lac repressor binds to the lac operator to inhibit transcription in E. coli. This inhibition can be relieved by adding lactose or isopropyl-β-D-thiogalactopyranoside (IPTG).
   6773..6907    -  polyA_signal   SV40 poly(A) signal: SV40 polyadenylation signal
   6927..7062    -  rep_origin     SV40 ori: SV40 origin of replication
   7086..7108    -  promoter       SV40 promoter (fragment): SV40 enhancer and early promoter
   7115..7154    +  CDS            lacI (fragment): lac repressor; lacI; The lac repressor binds to the lac operator to inhibit transcription in E. coli. This inhibition can be relieved by adding lactose or isopropyl-β-D-thiogalactopyranoside (IPTG).
   7167..7188    +  protein_bind   CAP binding site: CAP binding activates transcription in the presence of cAMP. E. coli catabolite activator protein
   7203..7233    +  promoter       lac promoter: promoter for the E. coli lac operon
   7241..7257    +  protein_bind   lac operator: The lac repressor binds to the lac operator to inhibit transcription in E. coli. This inhibition can be relieved by adding lactose or isopropyl-β-D-thiogalactopyranoside (IPTG). lac repressor encoded by lacI
>Addgene plasmid #244746 | CL20_mEGFP_FOidr_194 | addgene full sequence | sequence record 488213 | Addgene NGS Result
AAAAAAAATCTAACCTCAAGTCAAGGCTTTTCTATGGAATAAGGAATGGACAGCAGGGGGCTGTTTCATA
TACTGATGACCTCTTTATAGCCAACCTTTGTTCATGGCAGCCAGCATATGGGCATATGTTGCCAAACTCT
AAACCAAATACTCATTCTGATGTTTTAAATGATTTGCCCTCCCATATGTCCTTCCGAGTGAGAGACACAA
AAAATTCCAACACACTATTGCAATGAAAATAAATTTCCTTTATTAGCCAGAAGTCAGATGCTCAAGGGGC
TTCATGATGTCCCCATAATTTTTGGCAGAGGGAAAAAGATCTGCTAGCTCGAGCAGCTGAAGCTTTATTG
AGGCTTAAGCAGTGGGTTCCCTAGTTAGCCAGAGAGCTCCCAGGCTCAGATCTGGTCTAACCAGAGAGAC
CCAGTACAGGCAAAAAGCAGATCTTGTCTTCTTTGGGAGTGAATTAGCCCTTCCAGTCCCCCCTTTTCTT
TTAAAAAGTGGCTAAGATCTACAGCTGCCTTGTAAGTCATTGGTCTTAAAGGTACCGTAATCTTATCTAG
AACCGGTTCAGCCACTGTCAAGCGGACCCGTCTCCTCGGGAAACGCCGATAAAGTTGACCCGTCGATCTG
GCATGGGTCCTGTGGACTATCAGAATCTTTGCGATCCTCATTAGTGGCAATATTCGCAACGCGCTGCTGT
TGCAAGTCCCATTGACGGGCTACATTATTGATAGTAAGGCGTTTCTTTTCCTTCAACAGTGATTGTTTGT
GGCTTTCGCGCTTCTTTTCCTCCTCTTTTTTAGCTAACACAGACGCCATACGGCGCTCTTCCTCTTTACG
GTGCTGCGTTGACGGCTGAGGACAGACGAACTGAAACCCCAGCAGTAATAAAAAACACAAGACAGACAGG
CTACCCATAAAGTGCGACACCATCCGGGAAGCGGCCGCACTTCCCCCGGAGCCTCCGCTTCCGCCCTTGT
ACAGCTCGTCCATGCCGAGAGTGATCCCGGCGGCGGTCACGAACTCCAGCAGGACCATGTGATCGCGCTT
CTCGTTGGGGTCTTTGCTCAGCTTGGACTGGGTGCTCAGGTAGTGGTTGTCGGGCAGCAGCACGGGGCCG
TCGCCGATGGGGGTGTTCTGCTGGTAGTGGTCGGCGAGCTGCACGCTGCCGTCCTCGATGTTGTGGCGGA
TCTTGAAGTTCACCTTGATGCCGTTCTTCTGCTTGTCGGCCATGATATAGACGTTGTGGCTGTTGTAGTT
GTACTCCAGCTTGTGCCCCAGGATGTTGCCGTCCTCCTTGAAGTCGATGCCCTTCAGCTCGATGCGGTTC
ACCAGGGTGTCGCCCTCGAACTTCACCTCGGCGCGGGTCTTGTAGTTGCCGTCGTCCTTGAAGAAGATGG
TGCGCTCCTGGACGTAGCCTTCGGGCATGGCGGACTTGAAGAAGTCGTGCTGCTTCATGTGGTCGGGGTA
GCGGCTGAAGCACTGCACGCCGTAGGTCAGGGTGGTCACGAGGGTGGGCCAGGGCACGGGCAGCTTGCCG
GTGGTGCAGATGAACTTCAGGGTCAGCTTGCCGTAGGTGGCATCGCCCTCGCCCTCGCCGGACACGCTGA
ACTTGTGGCCGTTTACGTCGCCGTCCAGCTCGACCAGGATGGGCACCACCCCGGTGAACAGCTCCTCGCC
CTTGCTCACCATGGTGGCGACCGGTGGATCCCGGGCCCGCGGTACCGTCGACTGCAGAATTCGGTTCACT
AAACGAGCCCGGTTCACTAAACGAGCTCTGCTTATATAGACCTCCCACCGTACACGCCTACCGCCCATTT
GCGTCAATGGGGCGGAGTTGTTACGACATTTTGGAAAGTCCCGTTGATTTTGGTGCCAAAACAAACTCCC
ATTGACGTCAATGGGGTGGAGACTTGGAAATCCCCGTGAGTCAAACCGCTATCCACGCCCATTGATGTAC
TGCCAAAACCGCATCACCATGGTAATAGCGATGACTAATACGTAGATGTACTGCCAAGTAGGAAAGTCCC
ATAAGGTCATGTACTGGGCATAATGCCAGGCGGGCCATTTACCGTCATTGACGTCAATAGGGGGCGTACT
TGGCATATGATACACTTGATGTACTGCCAAGTGGGCAGTTTACCGTAAATACTCCACCCATTGACGTCAA
TGGAAAGTCCCTATTGGCGTTACTATGGGAACATACGTCATTATTGACGTCAATGGGCGGGGGTCGTTGG
GCGGTCAGCCAGGCGGGCCATTTACCGTAAGTTATGTAACGCGGAACTCCATATATGGGCTATGAACTAA
TGACCCCGTAATTGATTACTATTAATAACTAGCACGCGTTCGAAGCTTGAGCTCGGTCCCCTCGGGGTTG
GGAGGTGGGTCTGAAACGATAATGGTGAATATCCCTGCCTAACTCTATTCACTATAGAAAGTACAGCAAA
AACTATTCTTAAACCTACCAAGCCTCCTACTATCATTATGAATAATTTTATATACCACAGCCAATTTGTT
ATGTTAAACCAATTCCACAAACTTGCCCATTTATCTAATTCCAATAATTCTTGTTCATTCTTTTCTTGCT
GGTTTTGCGATTCTTCAATTAAGGAGTGTATTAAGCTTGTGTAATTGTTAATTTCTCTGTCCCACTCCAT
CCAGGTCGTGTGATTCCAAATCTGTTCCAGAGATTTATTACTCCAACTAGCATTCCAAGGCACAGCAGTG
GTGCAAATGAGTTTTCCAGAGCAACCCCAAATCCCCAGGAGCTGTTGATCCTTTAGGTATCTTTCCACAG
CCAGGATTCTTGCCTGGAGCTGCTTGATGCCCCAGACTGTGAGTTGCAACAGATGCTGTTGCGCCTCAAT
AGCCCTCAGCAAATTGTTCTGCTGCTGCACTATACCAGACAATAATTGTCTGGCCTGTACCGTCAGCGTC
ATTGACGCTGCGCCCATAGTGCTTCCTGCTGCTCCCAAGAACCCAAGGAACAAAGCTCCTATTCCCACTG
CTCTTTTTTCTCTCTGCACCACTCTTCTCTTTGCCTTGGTGGGTGCTACTCCTAATGGTTCAATTTTTAC
TACTTTATATTTATATAATTCACTTCTCCAATTGTCCCTCATATCTCCTCCTTATGGTGTTTTACTAAAC
TTTTCCATGTTCTAATCCTCATCCTGTCTACTTGCCACACAATCATCACCTGCCATCTGTTTTCCATAAT
CCCTAATGATCTTTGCTTTTCTTCTTGGCACTACTTTTATGTCACTATTATCTTGTATTACTACTGCCCC
TTCACCTTTCCAGAGGAGCTTTGCTGGTCCTTTCCAAAGTGGATTTCTGCTGTCCCTGTAATAAACCCGA
AAATTTTGAATTTTTGTAATTTGTTTTTGTAATTCTTTAGTTTGTATGTCTGTTGCTATTATGTCTACTA
TTCTTTCCCCTGCACTGTACCCCCCAATCCCCCCTTTTCTTTTAAAATTGTGGATGAATACTGCCATTTG
TACTGCTGTCTTAAGATGTTCAGCCTGATCTCTTACCTGTCCTATAATTTTCTTTAATTCTTTATTCATA
GATTCTACTACTCCTTGACTTTGGGGATTGTAGGGAATTTCCAGGTCTGAAGATCCTGCTGCTTGCTGTG
CTTTTTTCTTACTTTTGTTTTGCTCTTCCTCTATCTTGTCTAAAGCTTCCTTGGTGTCTTTTATCTCTAT
CCTTTGATGCACACAATAGAGGGTTGCTACTGTATTATATAATGATCTAAGTTCTTCTGATCCTGTCTGA
AGGGATGGTTGTAGCTGTCCCAGTATTTGTCTACAGCCTTCTGATGTTTCTAACAGGCCAGTATTAACTG
CGAATCGTTCTAGCTCCCTGCTTGCCCATACTATATGTTTTAATTTATATTTTTTCTTTCCCCCTGGCCT
TAACCGAATTTTTTCCCATCGCGATCTAATTCTCCCCCGCTTAATACTGACGCTCTCGCACCCATCTCTC
TCCTTCTAGCCTCCGCTAGTCAAAATTTTTGGCGTACTCACCAGTCGCCGCCCCTCGCCTCTTGCCGTGC
GCGCTTCAGCAAGCCGAGTCCTGCGTCGAGAGAGCTCCTCTGGTTTCCCTTTCGCTTTCAAGTCCCTGTT
CGGGCGCCACTGCTAGAGATTTTCCACACTGACTAAAAGGGTCTGAGGGATCTCTAGTTACCAGAGTCAC
ACAACAGACGGGCACACACTACTTGAAGCACTCAAGGCAAGCTTTATTGAGGCTTAAGCAGTGGGTTCCC
TAGTTAGCCAGAGAGCTCCCAGGCTCAGATCTGGTCTAACCAGAGAGACCCAGTACAGGCAAAAAGCAGC
TGCTTATATGCAGGATCTGAGGGCTCGCCACTCCCCAGTCCCGCCCAGGCCACGCCTCCCATGGTAATAG
CGATGACTAATACGTAGATGTACTGCCAAGTAGGAAAGTCCCATAAGGTCATGTACTGGGCATAATGCCA
GGCGGGCCATTTACCGTCATTGACGTCAATAGGGGGCGTACTTGGCATATGATACACTTGATGTACTGCC
AAGTGGGCAGTTTACCGTAAATACTCCACCCATTGACGTCAATGGAAAGTCCCTATTGGCGTTACTATGG
GAACATACGTCATTATTGACGTCAATGGGCGGGGGTCGTTGGGCGGTCAGCCAGGCGGGCCATTTACCGT
AAGTTATGTAACGCGGAACTCCATATATGGGCTATGAACTAATGACCCCGTAATTGATTACTATTAATAA
CTAGTCAATAATCAATGTCGACCCAGGTGGCACTTTTCGGGGAAATGTGCGCGGAACCCCTATTTGTTTA
TTTTTCTAAATACATTCAAATATGTATCCGCTCATGAGACAATAACCCTGATAAATGCTTCAATAATATT
GAAAAAGGAAGAGTATGAGTATTCAACATTTCCGTGTCGCCCTTATTCCCTTTTTTGCGGCATTTTGCCT
TCCTGTTTTTGCTCACCCAGAAACGCTGGTGAAAGTAAAAGATGCTGAAGATCAGTTGGGTGCACGAGTG
GGTTACATCGAACTGGATCTCAACAGCGGTAAGATCCTTGAGAGTTTTCGCCCCGAAGAACGTTTTCCAA
TGATGAGCACTTTTAAAGTTCTGCTATGTGGCGCGGTATTATCCCGTATTGACGCCGGGCAAGAGCAACT
CGGTCGCCGCATACACTATTCTCAGAATGACTTGGTTGAGTACTCACCAGTCACAGAAAAGCATCTTACG
GATGGCATGACAGTAAGAGAATTATGCAGTGCTGCCATAACCATGAGTGATAACACTGCGGCCAACTTAC
TTCTGACAACGATCGGAGGACCGAAGGAGCTAACCGCTTTTTTGCACAACATGGGGGATCATGTAACTCG
CCTTGATCGTTGGGAACCGGAGCTGAATGAAGCCATACCAAACGACGAGCGTGACACCACGATGCCTGTA
GCAATGGCAACAACGTTGCGCAAACTATTAACTGGCGAACTACTTACTCTAGCTTCCCGGCAACAATTAA
TAGACTGGATGGAGGCGGATAAAGTTGCAGGACCACTTCTGCGCTCGGCCCTTCCGGCTGGCTGGTTTAT
TGCTGATAAATCTGGAGCCGGTGAGCGTGGGTCTCGCGGTATCATTGCAGCACTGGGGCCAGATGGTAAG
CCCTCCCGTATCGTAGTTATCTACACGACGGGGAGTCAGGCAACTATGGATGAACGAAATAGACAGATCG
CTGAGATAGGTGCCTCACTGATTAAGCATTGGTAACTGTCAGACCAAGTTTACTCATATATACTTTAGAT
TGATTTAAAACTTCATTTTTAATTTAAAAGGATCTAGGTGAAGATCCTTTTTGATAATCTCATGACCAAA
ATCCCTTAACGTGAGTTTTCGTTCCACTGAGCGTCAGACCCCGTAGAAAAGATCAAAGGATCTTCTTGAG
ATCCTTTTTTTCTGCGCGTAATCTGCTGCTTGCAAACAAAAAAACCACCGCTACCAGCGGTGGTTTGTTT
GCCGGATCAAGAGCTACCAACTCTTTTTCCGAAGGTAACTGGCTTCAGCAGAGCGCAGATACCAAATACT
GTTCTTCTAGTGTAGCCGTAGTTAGGCCACCACTTCAAGAACTCTGTAGCACCGCCTACATACCTCGCTC
TGCTAATCCTGTTACCAGTGGCTGCTGCCAGTGGCGATAAGTCGTGTCTTACCGGGTTGGACTCAAGACG
ATAGTTACCGGATAAGGCGCAGCGGTCGGGCTGAACGGGGGGTTCGTGCACACAGCCCAGCTTGGAGCGA
ACGACCTACACCGAACTGAGATACCTACAGCGTGAGCTATGAGAAAGCGCCACGCTTCCCGAAGGGAGAA
AGGCGGACAGGTATCCGGTAAGCGGCAGGGTCGGAACAGGAGAGCGCACGAGGGAGCTTCCAGGGGGAAA
CGCCTGGTATCTTTATAGTCCTGTCGGGTTTCGCCACCTCTGACTTGAGCGTCGATTTTTGTGATGCTCG
TCAGGGGGGCGGAGCCTATGGAAAAACGCCAGCAACGCGGCCTTTTTACGGTTCCTGGCCTTTTGCTGGC
CTTTTGCTCACATGTTCTTTCCTGCGTTATCCCCTGCTTCTGTGGATAACCGTATTACCGCCTTTGAGTG
AGCTGATACCGCTCGCCGCAGCCGAACGACCGAGCGCAGCGAGTCAGTGAGCGAGGAAGCGGAAGAGCGC
CCAATACGCAAACCGCCTCTCCCCGCGCGTTGGCCGATTCATTAATGCAGCGGATCCAGACATGATAAGA
TACATTGATGAGTTTGGACAAACCACAACTAGAATGCAGTGAAAAAAATGCTTTATTTGTGAAATTTGTG
ATGCTATTGCTTTATTTGTAACCATTATAAGCTGCAATAAACAAGTTAGCTTTTTGCAAAAGCCTAGGCC
TCCAAAAAAGCCTCCTCACTACTTCTGGAATAGCTCAGAGGCCGAGGCGGCCTCGGCCTCTGCATAAATA
AAAAAAATTAGTCAGCCATGGGGCGGAGAATGGGCGGAACTGGGCGGAGTTAGGGGCGGGATGGGCGGAG
TTAGGGGCGGGACTATGGTTGCTGACTAATTGAGATGCGGATCCGCTGGCACGACAGGTTTCCCGACTGG
AAAGCGGGCAGTGAGCGCAACGCAATTAATGTGAGTTAGCTCACTCATTAGGCACCCCAGGCTTTACACT
TTATGCTTCCGGCTCGTATGTTGTGTGGAATTGTGAGCGGATAACAATTTCACACAGGAAACAGCTATGA
CCATGATTACGCCAAGCTTGGGCTGCAGGTCGAGGGATCTCCATAAGAGAAGAGGGACAGCTATGACTGG
GAGTAGTCAGGAGAGGAGGAAAAATCTGGCTAGTAAAACATGTAAGGAAAATTTTAGGGATGTTAAAGAA
AAAAATAACACAAAACAAAATAT
